Addgene plasmid #176846: pLKO-Tet-On-YAP1-shRNA1
Purpose: lentiviral vector for doxycycline-inducible human YAP1 knockdown
Depositing lab: Roland Friedel. Depositing organization: Icahn School of Medicine at Mount Sinai. Publication: Plexin-B2 orchestrates collective stem cell dynamics via actomyosin contractility, cytoskeletal tension and adhesion. Junqueira Alves C, Dariolli R, Haydak J, Kang S, Hannah T, Wiener RJ, DeFronzo S, Tejero R, Gusella GL, Ramakrishnan A, Alves Dias R, Wojcinski A, Kesari S, Shen L, Sobie EA, Rodrigues Furtado de Mendonca JP, Azeloglu EU, Zou H, Friedel RH. Nat Commun. 2021 Oct 14;12(1):6019. doi: 10.1038/s41467-021-26296-7. PubMed 34650052.
Backbone
  Vector backbone: Tet-pLKO-Puro (pLKO-Tet-On)
  Backbone manufacturer: Dmitri Wiederschain (Addgene plasmid # 21915)
  Backbone size w/o insert (bp): 8768
  Vector type: Lentiviral
  Selectable markers: Puromycin
Growth in bacteria
  Bacterial resistance: Ampicillin, 100 μg/mL
  Growth temperature: 37°C
  Growth strain: NEB Stable
  Copy number: High Copy
Gene/Insert
  Gene/Insert name: YAP1-Sh1
  gRNA/shRNA sequence: CAGGTGATACTATCAACCAAACTCGAGTTTGGTTGATAGTATCACCTG
  Species: H. sapiens (human)
  Insert size (bp): 48
  Entrez Gene: YAP1 (a.k.a. COB1, YAP, YAP-1, YAP2, YAP65, YKI)
  Cloning method: Restriction Enzyme; 5′ cloning site AgeI (destroyed during cloning); 3′ cloning site EcoRI (not destroyed)
  Sequencing primers: 5′ SHSEQ2 GGAAATCACCATAAACGTGA
Terms and licenses: Academic/Nonprofit Terms; Industry Terms: Not Available to Industry
How to cite: pLKO-Tet-On-YAP1-shRNA1 was a gift from Roland Friedel (Addgene plasmid # 176846 ; http://n2t.net/addgene:176846 ; RRID:Addgene_176846)
