[The description below was written by a language model from this plasmid's Addgene catalogue record and pLannotate feature annotations shown in this document.]
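Description:
pLKO-Tet-On-YAP1-shRNA1 is a lentiviral transfer plasmid for doxycycline-inducible knockdown of human YAP1, built on the single-vector Tet-pLKO-Puro (pLKO-Tet-On) backbone. It is propagated in E. coli through a high-copy ColE1/pUC-type origin with ampicillin resistance (AmpR), and also carries an f1 origin and remnants of lac cloning sequences. The viral portion has a third-generation, self-inactivating layout. An RSV promoter fused to a truncated HIV-1 5' LTR drives genomic RNA production in packaging cells, followed by the Ψ packaging signal with a partial gag sequence, the Rev response element for nuclear export, a cPPT/CTS element, and a ΔU3 3' LTR that inactivates LTR promoter activity after integration. An SV40 poly(A) signal and SV40 origin lie downstream of the 3' LTR.

The payload is a 48 bp short hairpin against YAP1, cloned between the AgeI and EcoRI sites (the AgeI site was destroyed during cloning). It sits downstream of the H1-2O2 promoter, a variant of the human H1 RNA polymerase III promoter that responds to doxycycline. The hairpin itself is not annotated in the feature table, but a gap between this promoter and the cPPT/CTS is consistent with its position. A second cassette uses the human PGK promoter, followed by a rabbit β-globin intron, to express TetR and, through an EMCV IRES, puromycin N-acetyltransferase. TetR represses the H1 promoter until doxycycline releases it, which allows shRNA transcription. Puromycin selects stably transduced cells. The construct is intended for making cell lines in which YAP1 can be depleted conditionally and on a controlled schedule.
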