Features (pLannotate 1.2.2; 29 found; start..end, strand, type, name):
    516..1088    +  intron         β-globin intron: intron from rabbit β-globin gene
   1143..1161    +  promoter       T7 promoter: promoter for bacteriophage T7 RNA polymerase
   1172..1792    +  CDS            tetR: TETR2_ECOLX - Experimental evidence at protein level: Swiss-Prot protein existence level 1. TetR is the repressor of the tetracycline resistance element; its N-terminal region forms a helix-turn-helix structure and binds DNA. Binding of tetracycline to TetR reduces the repressor affinity for the tetracycline resistance gene (tetA) promoter operator sites. From Escherichia coli.
   1938..2400    +  misc_feature   IRES: internal ribosome entry site (IRES) of the encephalomyocarditis virus (EMCV)
   2420..3019    +  CDS            PuroR: puromycin N-acetyltransferase; pac from Streptomyces alboniger; confers resistance to puromycin
   3062..3145    +  CDS            nef (fragment): NEF_HV1Z2 - Experimental evidence at protein level: Swiss-Prot protein existence level 1. Extracellular Nef protein targets CD4(+) T-lymphocytes for apoptosis by interacting with CXCR4 surface receptors. From Human immunodeficiency virus type 1 group M subtype D (isolate Z2/CDC-Z34) (HIV-1).
   3147..3380    +  LTR            3' LTR (ΔU3): self-inactivating 3' long terminal repeat (LTR) from HIV-1
   3452..3573    +  polyA_signal   SV40 poly(A) signal: SV40 polyadenylation signal
   3613..3748    +  rep_origin     SV40 ori: SV40 origin of replication
   3769..3787    -  promoter       T7 promoter: promoter for bacteriophage T7 RNA polymerase
   3795..3950    +  CDS            lacZα (fragment): LacZα fragment of β-galactosidase; lacZ fragment
   3955..4383    +  rep_origin     f1 ori (sequence partly withheld): f1 bacteriophage origin of replication; arrow indicates direction of (+) strand synthesis
   4436..4540    +  promoter       AmpR promoter: bla
   4541..5401    +  CDS            AmpR: β-lactamase; bla; confers resistance to ampicillin, carbenicillin, and related antibiotics
   5572..6160    +  rep_origin     ori: high-copy-number ColE1/pMB1/pBR322/pUC origin of replication
   6343..6435    +  CDS            lacI (fragment): lac repressor; lacI; The lac repressor binds to the lac operator to inhibit transcription in E. coli. This inhibition can be relieved by adding lactose or isopropyl-β-D-thiogalactopyranoside (IPTG).
   6448..6469    +  protein_bind   CAP binding site: CAP binding activates transcription in the presence of cAMP. E. coli catabolite activator protein
   6484..6514    +  promoter       lac promoter: promoter for the E. coli lac operon
   6522..6538    +  protein_bind   lac operator: The lac repressor binds to the lac operator to inhibit transcription in E. coli. This inhibition can be relieved by adding lactose or isopropyl-β-D-thiogalactopyranoside (IPTG). lac repressor encoded by lacI
   6583..6601    +  promoter       T3 promoter: promoter for bacteriophage T3 RNA polymerase
   6629..6855    +  promoter       RSV promoter: Rous sarcoma virus enhancer/promoter
   6856..7036    +  LTR            5' LTR (truncated): truncated 5' long terminal repeat (LTR) from HIV-1
   7083..7208    +  misc_feature   HIV-1 Ψ: packaging signal of human immunodeficiency virus type 1
   7192..7555    +  CDS            HIV-1 gag (fragment): gag protein from human immunodeficiency virus 1; gag
   7701..7934    +  misc_feature   RRE: The Rev response element (RRE) of HIV-1 allows for Rev-dependent mRNA export from the nucleus to the cytoplasm.
   8311..8411    +  CDS            Rev (fragment): human immunodeficiency virus 1 (HIV-1) Rev protein; rev; enhances nuclear export of unspliced and incompletely spliced viral mRNAs
   8452..8546    +  promoter       H1-2O2 promoter: doxycycline-inducible variant of the human H1 RNA promoter (Henriksen et al., 2007)
   8647..8764    +  misc_feature   cPPT/CTS: central polypurine tract and central termination sequence of HIV-1
   8813..507     +  promoter       hPGK promoter (across the origin): human phosphoglycerate kinase 1 promoter
>Addgene plasmid #176846 | pLKO-Tet-On-YAP1-shRNA1 | addgene full sequence | sequence record 347135 | Addgene NGS Result
TTGGGGTTGCGCCTTTTCCAAGGCAGCCCTGGGTTTGCGCAGGGACGCGGCTGCTCTGGGCGTGGTTCCG
GGAAACGCAGCGGCGCCGACCCTGGGTCTCGCACATTCTTCACGTCCGTTCGCAGCGTCACCCGGATCTT
CGCCGCTACCCTTGTGGGCCCCCCGGCGACGCTTCCTGCTCCGCCCCTAAGTCGGGAAGGTTCCTTGCGG
TTCGCGGCGTGCCGGACGTGACAAACGGAAGCCGCACGTCTCACTAGTACCCTCGCAGACGGACAGCGCC
AGGGAGCAATGGCAGCGCGCCGACCGCGATGGGCTGTGGCCAATAGCGGCTGCTCAGCAGGGCGCGCCGA
GAGCAGCGGCCGGGAAGGGGCGGTGCGGGAGGCGGGGTGTGGGGCGGTAGTGTGGGCCCTGTTCCTGCCC
GCGCGGTGTTCCGCATTCTGCAAGCCTCCGGAGCGCACGTCGGCAGTCGGCTCCCTCGTTGACCGAATCA
CCGACCTCTCTCCCCAGGGGGATCTGTGAGTTTGGGGACCCTTGATTGTTCTTTCTTTTTCGCTATTGTA
AAATTCATGTTATATGGAGGGGGCAAAGTTTTCAGGGTGTTGTTTAGAATGGGAAGATGTCCCTTGTATC
ACCATGGACCCTCATGATAATTTTGTTTCTTTCACTTTCTACTCTGTTGACAACCATTGTCTCCTCTTAT
TTTCTTTTCATTTTCTGTAACTTTTTCGTTAAACTTTAGCTTGCATTTGTAACGAATTTTTAAATTCACT
TTTGTTTATTTGTCAGATTGTAAGTACTTTCTCTAATCACTTTTTTTTCAAGGCAATCAGGGTATATTAT
ATTGTACTTCAGCACAGTTTTAGAGAACAATTGTTATAATTAAATGATAAGGTAGAATATTTCTGCATAT
AAATTCTGGCTGGCGTGGAAATATTCTTATTGGTAGAAACAACTACATCCTGGTCATCATCCTGCCTTTC
TCTTTATGGTTACAATGATATACACTGTTTGAGATGAGGATAAAATACTCTGAGTCCAAACCGGGCCCCT
CTGCTAACCATGTTCATGCCTTCTTCTTTTTCCTACAGCTCCTGGGCAACGTGCTGGTTATTGTGCTGTC
TCATCATTTTGGCAAAGAATTGTAATACGACTCACTATAGGGCGAATTGATATGTCTAGATTAGATAAAA
GTAAAGTGATTAACAGCGCATTAGAGCTGCTTAATGAGGTCGGAATCGAAGGTTTAACAACCCGTAAACT
CGCCCAGAAGCTAGGTGTAGAGCAGCCTACATTGTATTGGCATGTAAAAAATAAGCGGGCTTTGCTCGAC
GCCTTAGCCATTGAGATGTTAGATAGGCACCATACTCACTTTTGCCCTTTAGAAGGGGAAAGCTGGCAAG
ATTTTTTACGTAATAACGCTAAAAGTTTTAGATGTGCTTTACTAAGTCATCGCGATGGAGCAAAAGTACA
TTTAGGTACACGGCCTACAGAAAAACAGTATGAAACTCTCGAAAATCAATTAGCCTTTTTATGCCAACAA
GGTTTTTCACTAGAGAATGCATTATATGCACTCAGCGCTGTGGGGCATTTTACTTTAGGTTGCGTATTGG
AAGATCAAGAGCATCAAGTCGCTAAAGAAGAAAGGGAAACACCTACTACTGATAGTATGCCGCCATTATT
ACGACAAGCTATCGAATTATTTGATCACCAAGGTGCAGAGCCAGCCTTCTTATTCGGCCTTGAATTGATC
ATATGCGGATTAGAAAAACAACTTAAATGTGAAAGTGGGTCCGCGTACAGCGGCTCCCGGGAGTTCTAGG
GATCTGCCCCTCTCCCTCCCCCCCCCCTAACGTTACTGGCCGAAGCCGCTTGGAATAAGGCCGGTGTGCG
TTTGTCTATATGTTATTTTCCACCATATTGCCGTCTTTTGGCAATGTGAGGGCCCGGAAACCTGGCCCTG
TCTTCTTGACGAGCATTCCTAGGGGTCTTTCCCCTCTCGCCAAAGGAATGCAAGGTCTGTTGAATGTCGT
GAAGGAAGCAGTTCCTCTGGAAGCTTCTTGAAGACAAACAACGTCTGTAGCGACCCTTTGCAGGCAGCGG
AACCCCCCACCTGGCGACAGGTGCCTCTGCGGCCAAAAGCCACGTGTATAAGATACACCTGCAAAGGCGG
CACAACCCCAGTGCCACGTTGTGAGTTGGATAGTTGTGGAAAGAGTCAAATGGCTCTCCTCAAGCGTATT
CAACAAGGGGCTGAAGGATGCCCAGAAGGTACCCCATTGTATGGGATCTGATCTGGGGCCTCGGTGCACA
TGCTTTACATGTGTTTAGTCGAGGTTAAAAAAACGTCTAGGCCCCCCGAACCACGGGGACGTGGTTTTCC
TTTGAAAAACACGATGATAAGGATCCACCGGAGCTTACCATGACCGAGTACAAGCCCACGGTGCGCCTCG
CCACCCGCGACGACGTCCCCAGGGCCGTACGCACCCTCGCCGCCGCGTTCGCCGACTACCCCGCCACGCG
CCACACCGTCGATCCGGACCGCCACATCGAGCGGGTCACCGAGCTGCAAGAACTCTTCCTCACGCGCGTC
GGGCTCGACATCGGCAAGGTGTGGGTCGCGGACGACGGCGCCGCGGTGGCGGTCTGGACCACGCCGGAGA
GCGTCGAAGCGGGGGCGGTGTTCGCCGAGATCGGCCCGCGCATGGCCGAGTTGAGCGGTTCCCGGCTGGC
CGCGCAGCAACAGATGGAAGGCCTCCTGGCGCCGCACCGGCCCAAGGAGCCCGCGTGGTTCCTGGCCACC
GTCGGCGTCTCGCCCGACCACCAGGGCAAGGGTCTGGGCAGCGCCGTCGTGCTCCCCGGAGTGGAGGCGG
CCGAGCGCGCCGGGGTGCCCGCCTTCCTGGAGACCTCCGCGCCCCGCAACCTCCCCTTCTACGAGCGGCT
CGGCTTCACCGTCACCGCCGACGTCGAGGTGCCCGAAGGACCGCGCACCTGGTGCATGACCCGCAAGCCC
GGTGCCTGACGCCCGCCCCACGACCCGCAGCGCCCGACCGAAAGGAGCGCACGACCCCATGCATCGGTAC
CTTTAAGACCAATGACTTACAAGGCAGCTGTAGATCTTAGCCACTTTTTAAAAGAAAAGGGGGGACTGGA
AGGGCTAATTCACTCCCAACGAAGACAAGATCTGCTTTTTGCTTGTACTGGGTCTCTCTGGTTAGACCAG
ATCTGAGCCTGGGAGCTCTCTGGCTAACTAGGGAACCCACTGCTTAAGCCTCAATAAAGCTTGCCTTGAG
TGCTTCAAGTAGTGTGTGCCCGTCTGTTGTGTGACTCTGGTAACTAGAGATCCCTCAGACCCTTTTAGTC
AGTGTGGAAAATCTCTAGCAGTAGTAGTTCATGTCATCTTATTATTCAGTATTTATAACTTGCAAAGAAA
TGAATATCAGAGAGTGAGAGGAACTTGTTTATTGCAGCTTATAATGGTTACAAATAAAGCAATAGCATCA
CAAATTTCACAAATAAAGCATTTTTTTCACTGCATTCTAGTTGTGGTTTGTCCAAACTCATCAATGTATC
TTATCATGTCTGGCTCTAGCTATCCCGCCCCTAACTCCGCCCATCCCGCCCCTAACTCCGCCCAGTTCCG
CCCATTCTCCGCCCCATGGCTGACTAATTTTTTTTATTTATGCAGAGGCCGAGGCCGCCTCGGCCTCTGA
GCTATTCCAGAAGTAGTGAGGAGGCTTTTTTGGAGGCCTAGGGACGTACCCAATTCGCCCTATAGTGAGT
CGTATTACGCGCGCTCACTGGCCGTCGTTTTACAACGTCGTGACTGGGAAAACCCTGGCGTTACCCAACT
TAATCGCCTTGCAGCACATCCCCCTTTCGCCAGCTGGCGTAATAGCGAAGAGGCCCGCACCGATCGCCCT
TCCCAACAGTTGCGCAGCCTGAATGGCGAATGGG
[124 nt withheld, positions 3955-4078]
C
[91 nt withheld, positions 4080-4170]
A
[49 nt withheld, positions 4172-4220]
CCTTTGACGTTGGAGTCCACGTTCTTT
[37 nt withheld, positions 4248-4284]
ACCCTATCTCGGTCTATTCTTTTGATTTATAAGGGATTTTGCCGATTTCGGCCTATTGGTTAAAAAATGA
GCTGATTTAACAAAAATTTAACGCGAATTTTAACAAAATATTAACGCTTACAATTTAGGTGGCACTTTTC
GGGGAAATGTGCGCGGAACCCCTATTTGTTTATTTTTCTAAATACATTCAAATATGTATCCGCTCATGAG
ACAATAACCCTGATAAATGCTTCAATAATATTGAAAAAGGAAGAGTATGAGTATTCAACATTTCCGTGTC
GCCCTTATTCCCTTTTTTGCGGCATTTTGCCTTCCTGTTTTTGCTCACCCAGAAACGCTGGTGAAAGTAA
AAGATGCTGAAGATCAGTTGGGTGCACGAGTGGGTTACATCGAACTGGATCTCAACAGCGGTAAGATCCT
TGAGAGTTTTCGCCCCGAAGAACGTTTTCCAATGATGAGCACTTTTAAAGTTCTGCTATGTGGCGCGGTA
TTATCCCGTATTGACGCCGGGCAAGAGCAACTCGGTCGCCGCATACACTATTCTCAGAATGACTTGGTTG
AGTACTCACCAGTCACAGAAAAGCATCTTACGGATGGCATGACAGTAAGAGAATTATGCAGTGCTGCCAT
AACCATGAGTGATAACACTGCGGCCAACTTACTTCTGACAACGATCGGAGGACCGAAGGAGCTAACCGCT
TTTTTGCACAACATGGGGGATCATGTAACTCGCCTTGATCGTTGGGAACCGGAGCTGAATGAAGCCATAC
CAAACGACGAGCGTGACACCACGATGCCTGTAGCAATGGCAACAACGTTGCGCAAACTATTAACTGGCGA
ACTACTTACTCTAGCTTCCCGGCAACAATTAATAGACTGGATGGAGGCGGATAAAGTTGCAGGACCACTT
CTGCGCTCGGCCCTTCCGGCTGGCTGGTTTATTGCTGATAAATCTGGAGCCGGTGAGCGTGGGTCTCGCG
GTATCATTGCAGCACTGGGGCCAGATGGTAAGCCCTCCCGTATCGTAGTTATCTACACGACGGGGAGTCA
GGCAACTATGGATGAACGAAATAGACAGATCGCTGAGATAGGTGCCTCACTGATTAAGCATTGGTAACTG
TCAGACCAAGTTTACTCATATATACTTTAGATTGATTTAAAACTTCATTTTTAATTTAAAAGGATCTAGG
TGAAGATCCTTTTTGATAATCTCATGACCAAAATCCCTTAACGTGAGTTTTCGTTCCACTGAGCGTCAGA
CCCCGTAGAAAAGATCAAAGGATCTTCTTGAGATCCTTTTTTTCTGCGCGTAATCTGCTGCTTGCAAACA
AAAAAACCACCGCTACCAGCGGTGGTTTGTTTGCCGGATCAAGAGCTACCAACTCTTTTTCCGAAGGTAA
CTGGCTTCAGCAGAGCGCAGATACCAAATACTGTTCTTCTAGTGTAGCCGTAGTTAGGCCACCACTTCAA
GAACTCTGTAGCACCGCCTACATACCTCGCTCTGCTAATCCTGTTACCAGTGGCTGCTGCCAGTGGCGAT
AAGTCGTGTCTTACCGGGTTGGACTCAAGACGATAGTTACCGGATAAGGCGCAGCGGTCGGGCTGAACGG
GGGGTTCGTGCACACAGCCCAGCTTGGAGCGAACGACCTACACCGAACTGAGATACCTACAGCGTGAGCT
ATGAGAAAGCGCCACGCTTCCCGAAGGGAGAAAGGCGGACAGGTATCCGGTAAGCGGCAGGGTCGGAACA
GGAGAGCGCACGAGGGAGCTTCCAGGGGGAAACGCCTGGTATCTTTATAGTCCTGTCGGGTTTCGCCACC
TCTGACTTGAGCGTCGATTTTTGTGATGCTCGTCAGGGGGGCGGAGCCTATGGAAAAACGCCAGCAACGC
GGCCTTTTTACGGTTCCTGGCCTTTTGCTGGCCTTTTGCTCACATGTTCTTTCCTGCGTTATCCCCTGAT
TCTGTGGATAACCGTATTACCGCCTTTGAGTGAGCTGATACCGCTCGCCGCAGCCGAACGACCGAGCGCA
GCGAGTCAGTGAGCGAGGAAGCGGAAGAGCGCCCAATACGCAAACCGCCTCTCCCCGCGCGTTGGCCGAT
TCATTAATGCAGCTGGCACGACAGGTTTCCCGACTGGAAAGCGGGCAGTGAGCGCAACGCAATTAATGTG
AGTTAGCTCACTCATTAGGCACCCCAGGCTTTACACTTTATGCTTCCGGCTCGTATGTTGTGTGGAATTG
TGAGCGGATAACAATTTCACACAGGAAACAGCTATGACCATGATTACGCCAAGCGCGCAATTAACCCTCA
CTAAAGGGAACAAAAGCTGGAGCTGCAAGCTTAATGTAGTCTTATGCAATACTCTTGTAGTCTTGCAACA
TGGTAACGATGAGTTAGCAACATGCCTTACAAGGAGAGAAAAAGCACCGTGCATGCCGATTGGTGGAAGT
AAGGTGGTACGATCGTGCCTTATTAGGAAGGCAACAGACGGGTCTGACATGGATTGGACGAACCACTGAA
TTGCCGCATTGCAGAGATATTGTATTTAAGTGCCTAGCTCGATACATAAACGGGTCTCTCTGGTTAGACC
AGATCTGAGCCTGGGAGCTCTCTGGCTAACTAGGGAACCCACTGCTTAAGCCTCAATAAAGCTTGCCTTG
AGTGCTTCAAGTAGTGTGTGCCCGTCTGTTGTGTGACTCTGGTAACTAGAGATCCCTCAGACCCTTTTAG
TCAGTGTGGAAAATCTCTAGCAGTGGCGCCCGAACAGGGACTTGAAAGCGAAAGGGAAACCAGAGGAGCT
CTCTCGACGCAGGACTCGGCTTGCTGAAGCGCGCACGGCAAGAGGCGAGGGGCGGCGACTGGTGAGTACG
CCAAAAATTTTGACTAGCGGAGGCTAGAAGGAGAGAGATGGGTGCGAGAGCGTCAGTATTAAGCGGGGGA
GAATTAGATCGCGATGGGAAAAAATTCGGTTAAGGCCAGGGGGAAAGAAAAAATATAAATTAAAACATAT
AGTATGGGCAAGCAGGGAGCTAGAACGATTCGCAGTTAATCCTGGCCTGTTAGAAACATCAGAAGGCTGT
AGACAAATACTGGGACAGCTACAACCATCCCTTCAGACAGGATCAGAAGAACTTAGATCATTATATAATA
CAGTAGCAACCCTCTATTGTGTGCATCAAAGGATAGAGATAAAAGACACCAAGGAAGCTTTAGACAAGAT
AGAGGAAGAGCAAAACAAAAGTAAGACCACCGCACAGCAAGCGGCCGCTGATCTTCAGACCTGGAGGAGG
AGATATGAGGGACAATTGGAGAAGTGAATTATATAAATATAAAGTAGTAAAAATTGAACCATTAGGAGTA
GCACCCACCAAGGCAAAGAGAAGAGTGGTGCAGAGAGAAAAAAGAGCAGTGGGAATAGGAGCTTTGTTCC
TTGGGTTCTTGGGAGCAGCAGGAAGCACTATGGGCGCAGCGTCAATGACGCTGACGGTACAGGCCAGACA
ATTATTGTCTGGTATAGTGCAGCAGCAGAACAATTTGCTGAGGGCTATTGAGGCGCAACAGCATCTGTTG
CAACTCACAGTCTGGGGCATCAAGCAGCTCCAGGCAAGAATCCTGGCTGTGGAAAGATACCTAAAGGATC
AACAGCTCCTGGGGATTTGGGGTTGCTCTGGAAAACTCATTTGCACCACTGCTGTGCCTTGGAATGCTAG
TTGGAGTAATAAATCTCTGGAACAGATTTGGAATCACACGACCTGGATGGAGTGGGACAGAGAAATTAAC
AATTACACAAGCTTAATACACTCCTTAATTGAAGAATCGCAAAACCAGCAAGAAAAGAATGAACAAGAAT
TATTGGAATTAGATAAATGGGCAAGTTTGTGGAATTGGTTTAACATAACAAATTGGCTGTGGTATATAAA
ATTATTCATAATGATAGTAGGAGGCTTGGTAGGTTTAAGAATAGTTTTTGCTGTACTTTCTATAGTGAAT
AGAGTTAGGCAGGGATATTCACCATTATCGTTTCAGACCCACCTCCCAACCCCGAGGGGACCCGACAGGC
CCGAAGGAATAGAAGAAGAAGGTGGAGAGAGAGACAGAGACAGATCCATTCGATTAGTGAACGGATCTCG
ACGGTATCGATCACGAGACTAGCCTCGAGCGGCCGCAATATTTGCATGTCGCTATGTGTTCTGGGAAATC
ACCATAAACGTGAAATCCCTATCAGTGATAGAGACTTATAAGTTCCCTATCAGTGATAGAGACACCGGCA
GGTGATACTATCAACCAAACTCGAGTTTGGTTGATAGTATCACCTGTTTTTGAATTCTCGACCTCGAGAC
AAATGGCAGTATTCATCCACAATTTTAAAAGAAAAGGGGGGATTGGGGGGTACAGTGCAGGGGAAAGAAT
AGTAGACATAATAGCAACAGACATACAAACTAAAGAATTACAAAAACAAATTACAAAAATTCAAAATTTT
CGGGTTTATTACAGGGACAGCAGAGATCCACTTTGGCCGCGGCTCGAGGGGG
